>Addgene plasmid #76165 | PIK3CD gRNA (BRDN0001146545) | addgene full sequence | sequence record 185312 | Addgene Assembled Sequence
CCCGGGTGCAAAGATGGATAAAGTTTTAAACAGAGAGGAATCTTTGCAGCTAATGGACCTTCTAGGTCTT
GAAAGGAGTGGGAATTGGCTCCGGTGCCCGTCAGTGGGCAGAGCGCACATCGCCCACAGTCCCCGAGAAG
TTGGGGGGAGGGGTCGGCAATTGATCCGGTGCCTAGAGAAGGTGGCGCGGGGTAAACTGGGAAAGTGATG
TCGTGTACTGGCTCCGCCTTTTTCCCGAGGGTGGGGGAGAACCGTATATAAGTGCAGTAGTCGCCGTGAA
CGTTCTTTTTCGCAACGGGTTTGCCGCCAGAACACAGGTAAGTGCCGTGTGTGGTTCCCGCGGGCCTGGC
CTCTTTACGGGTTATGGCCCTTGCGTGCCTTGAATTACTTCCACCTGGCTGCAGTACGTGATTCTTGATC
CCGAGCTTCGGGTTGGAAGTGGGTGGGAGAGTTCGAGGCCTTGCGCTTAAGGAGCCCCTTCGCCTCGTGC
TTGAGTTGAGGCCTGGCCTGGGCGCTGGGGCCGCCGCGTGCGAATCTGGTGGCACCTTCGCGCCTGTCTC
GCTGCTTTCGATAAGTCTCTAGCCATTTAAAATTTTTGATGACCTGCTGCGACGCTTTTTTTCTGGCAAG
ATAGTCTTGTAAATGCGGGCCAAGATCTGCACACTGGTATTTCGGTTTTTGGGGCCGCGGGCGGCGACGG
GGCCCGTGCGTCCCAGCGCACATGTTCGGCGAGGCGGGGCCTGCGAGCGCGGCCACCGAGAATCGGACGG
GGGTAGTCTCAAGCTGGCCGGCCTGCTCTGGTGCCTGGCCTCGCGCCGCCGTGTATCGCCCCGCCCTGGG
CGGCAAGGCTGGCCCGGTCGGCACCAGTTGCGTGAGCGGAAAGATGGCCGCTTCCCGGCCCTGCTGCAGG
GAGCTCAAAATGGAGGACGCGGCGCTCGGGAGAGCGGGCGGGTGAGTCACCCACACAAAGGAAAAGGGCC
TTTCCGTCCTCAGCCGTCGCTTCATGTGACTCCACGGAGTACCGGGCGCCGTCCAGGCACCTCGATTAGT
TCTCGAGCTTTTGGAGTACGTCGTCTTTAGGTTGGGGGGAGGGGTTTTATGCGATGGAGTTTCCCCACAC
TGAGTGGGTGGAGACTGAAGTTAGGCCAGCTTGGCACTTGATGTAATTCTCCTTGGAATTTGCCCTTTTT
GAGTTTGGATCTTGGTTCATTCTCAAGCCTCAGACAGTGGTTCAAAGTTTTTTTCTTCCATTTCAGGTGT
CGTGACGTACGGCCACCATGACCGAGTACAAGCCCACGGTGCGCCTCGCCACCCGCGACGACGTCCCCAG
GGCCGTACGCACCCTCGCCGCCGCGTTCGCCGACTACCCCGCCACGCGCCACACCGTCGATCCGGACCGC
CACATCGAGCGGGTCACCGAGCTGCAAGAACTCTTCCTCACGCGCGTCGGGCTCGACATCGGCAAGGTGT
GGGTCGCGGACGACGGCGCCGCCGTGGCGGTCTGGACCACGCCGGAGAGCGTCGAAGCGGGGGCGGTGTT
CGCCGAGATCGGCCCGCGCATGGCCGAGTTGAGCGGTTCCCGGCTGGCCGCGCAGCAACAGATGGAAGGC
CTCCTGGCGCCGCACCGGCCCAAGGAGCCCGCGTGGTTCCTGGCCACCGTCGGAGTCTCGCCCGACCACC
AGGGCAAGGGTCTGGGCAGCGCCGTCGTGCTCCCCGGAGTGGAGGCGGCCGAGCGCGCCGGGGTGCCCGC
CTTCCTGGAGACCTCCGCGCCCCGCAACCTCCCCTTCTACGAGCGGCTCGGCTTCACCGTCACCGCCGAC
GTCGAGGTGCCCGAAGGACCGCGCACCTGGTGCATGACCCGCAAGCCCGGTGCCTGAACGCGTTAAGTCG
ACAATCAACCTCTGGATTACAAAATTTGTGAAAGATTGACTGGTATTCTTAACTATGTTGCTCCTTTTAC
GCTATGTGGATACGCTGCTTTAATGCCTTTGTATCATGCTATTGCTTCCCGTATGGCTTTCATTTTCTCC
TCCTTGTATAAATCCTGGTTGCTGTCTCTTTATGAGGAGTTGTGGCCCGTTGTCAGGCAACGTGGCGTGG
TGTGCACTGTGTTTGCTGACGCAACCCCCACTGGTTGGGGCATTGCCACCACCTGTCAGCTCCTTTCCGG
GACTTTCGCTTTCCCCCTCCCTATTGCCACGGCGGAACTCATCGCCGCCTGCCTTGCCCGCTGCTGGACA
GGGGCTCGGCTGTTGGGCACTGACAATTCCGTGGTGTTGTCGGGGAAATCATCGTCCTTTCCTTGGCTGC
TCGCCTGTGTTGCCACCTGGATTCTGCGCGGGACGTCCTTCTGCTACGTCCCTTCGGCCCTCAATCCAGC
GGACCTTCCTTCCCGCGGCCTGCTGCCGGCTCTGCGGCCTCTTCCGCGTCTTCGCCTTCGCCCTCAGACG
AGTCGGATCTCCCTTTGGGCCGCCTCCCCGCGTCGACTTTAAGACCAATGACTTACAAGGCAGCTGTAGA
TCTTAGCCACTTTTTAAAAGAAAAGGGGGGACTGGAAGGGCTAATTCACTCCCAACGAAGACAAGATCTG
CTTTTTGCTTGTACTGGGTCTCTCTGGTTAGACCAGATCTGAGCCTGGGAGCTCTCTGGCTAACTAGGGA
ACCCACTGCTTAAGCCTCAATAAAGCTTGCCTTGAGTGCTTCAAGTAGTGTGTGCCCGTCTGTTGTGTGA
CTCTGGTAACTAGAGATCCCTCAGACCCTTTTAGTCAGTGTGGAAAATCTCTAGCAGTACGTATAGTAGT
TCATGTCATCTTATTATTCAGTATTTATAACTTGCAAAGAAATGAATATCAGAGAGTGAGAGGAACTTGT
TTATTGCAGCTTATAATGGTTACAAATAAAGCAATAGCATCACAAATTTCACAAATAAAGCATTTTTTTC
ACTGCATTCTAGTTGTGGTTTGTCCAAACTCATCAATGTATCTTATCATGTCTGGCTCTAGCTATCCCGC
CCCTAACTCCGCCCATCCCGCCCCTAACTCCGCCCAGTTCCGCCCATTCTCCGCCCCATGGCTGACTAAT
TTTTTTTATTTATGCAGAGGCCGAGGCCGCCTCGGCCTCTGAGCTATTCCAGAAGTAGTGAGGAGGCTTT
TTTGGAGGCCTAGGGACGTACCCAATTCGCCCTATAGTGAGTCGTATTACGCGCGCTCACTGGCCGTCGT
TTTACAACGTCGTGACTGGGAAAACCCTGGCGTTACCCAACTTAATCGCCTTGCAGCACATCCCCCTTTC
GCCAGCTGGCGTAATAGCGAAGAGGCCCGCACCGATCGCCCTTCCCAACAGTTGCGCAGCCTGAATGGCG
AATGGG
[124 nt withheld, positions 3367-3490]
C
[91 nt withheld, positions 3492-3582]
A
[49 nt withheld, positions 3584-3632]
CCTTTGACGTTGGAGTCCACGTTCTTT
[37 nt withheld, positions 3660-3696]
ACCCTATCTCGGTCTATTCTTTTGATTTATAAGGGATTTTGCCGATTTCGGCCTATTGGTTAAAAAATGA
GCTGATTTAACAAAAATTTAACGCGAATTTTAACAAAATATTAACGCTTACAATTTAGGTGGCACTTTTC
GGGGAAATGTGCGCGGAACCCCTATTTGTTTATTTTTCTAAATACATTCAAATATGTATCCGCTCATGAG
ACAATAACCCTGATAAATGCTTCAATAATATTGAAAAAGGAAGAGTATGAGTATTCAACATTTCCGTGTC
GCCCTTATTCCCTTTTTTGCGGCATTTTGCCTTCCTGTTTTTGCTCACCCAGAAACGCTGGTGAAAGTAA
AAGATGCTGAAGATCAGTTGGGTGCACGAGTGGGTTACATCGAACTGGATCTCAACAGCGGTAAGATCCT
TGAGAGTTTTCGCCCCGAAGAACGTTTTCCAATGATGAGCACTTTTAAAGTTCTGCTATGTGGCGCGGTA
TTATCCCGTATTGACGCCGGGCAAGAGCAACTCGGTCGCCGCATACACTATTCTCAGAATGACTTGGTTG
AGTACTCACCAGTCACAGAAAAGCATCTTACGGATGGCATGACAGTAAGAGAATTATGCAGTGCTGCCAT
AACCATGAGTGATAACACTGCGGCCAACTTACTTCTGACAACGATCGGAGGACCGAAGGAGCTAACCGCT
TTTTTGCACAACATGGGGGATCATGTAACTCGCCTTGATCGTTGGGAACCGGAGCTGAATGAAGCCATAC
CAAACGACGAGCGTGACACCACGATGCCTGTAGCAATGGCAACAACGTTGCGCAAACTATTAACTGGCGA
ACTACTTACTCTAGCTTCCCGGCAACAATTAATAGACTGGATGGAGGCGGATAAAGTTGCAGGACCACTT
CTGCGCTCGGCCCTTCCGGCTGGCTGGTTTATTGCTGATAAATCTGGAGCCGGTGAGCGTGGGTCTCGCG
GTATCATTGCAGCACTGGGGCCAGATGGTAAGCCCTCCCGTATCGTAGTTATCTACACGACGGGGAGTCA
GGCAACTATGGATGAACGAAATAGACAGATCGCTGAGATAGGTGCCTCACTGATTAAGCATTGGTAACTG
TCAGACCAAGTTTACTCATATATACTTTAGATTGATTTAAAACTTCATTTTTAATTTAAAAGGATCTAGG
TGAAGATCCTTTTTGATAATCTCATGACCAAAATCCCTTAACGTGAGTTTTCGTTCCACTGAGCGTCAGA
CCCCGTAGAAAAGATCAAAGGATCTTCTTGAGATCCTTTTTTTCTGCGCGTAATCTGCTGCTTGCAAACA
AAAAAACCACCGCTACCAGCGGTGGTTTGTTTGCCGGATCAAGAGCTACCAACTCTTTTTCCGAAGGTAA
CTGGCTTCAGCAGAGCGCAGATACCAAATACTGTTCTTCTAGTGTAGCCGTAGTTAGGCCACCACTTCAA
GAACTCTGTAGCACCGCCTACATACCTCGCTCTGCTAATCCTGTTACCAGTGGCTGCTGCCAGTGGCGAT
AAGTCGTGTCTTACCGGGTTGGACTCAAGACGATAGTTACCGGATAAGGCGCAGCGGTCGGGCTGAACGG
GGGGTTCGTGCACACAGCCCAGCTTGGAGCGAACGACCTACACCGAACTGAGATACCTACAGCGTGAGCT
ATGAGAAAGCGCCACGCTTCCCGAAGGGAGAAAGGCGGACAGGTATCCGGTAAGCGGCAGGGTCGGAACA
GGAGAGCGCACGAGGGAGCTTCCAGGGGGAAACGCCTGGTATCTTTATAGTCCTGTCGGGTTTCGCCACC
TCTGACTTGAGCGTCGATTTTTGTGATGCTCGTCAGGGGGGCGGAGCCTATGGAAAAACGCCAGCAACGC
GGCCTTTTTACGGTTCCTGGCCTTTTGCTGGCCTTTTGCTCACATGTTCTTTCCTGCGTTATCCCCTGAT
TCTGTGGATAACCGTATTACCGCCTTTGAGTGAGCTGATACCGCTCGCCGCAGCCGAACGACCGAGCGCA
GCGAGTCAGTGAGCGAGGAAGCGGAAGAGCGCCCAATACGCAAACCGCCTCTCCCCGCGCGTTGGCCGAT
TCATTAATGCAGCTGGCACGACAGGTTTCCCGACTGGAAAGCGGGCAGTGAGCGCAACGCAATTAATGTG
AGTTAGCTCACTCATTAGGCACCCCAGGCTTTACACTTTATGCTTCCGGCTCGTATGTTGTGTGGAATTG
TGAGCGGATAACAATTTCACACAGGAAACAGCTATGACCATGATTACGCCAAGCGCGCAATTAACCCTCA
CTAAAGGGAACAAAAGCTGGAGCTGCAAGCTTAATGTAGTCTTATGCAATACTCTTGTAGTCTTGCAACA
TGGTAACGATGAGTTAGCAACATGCCTTACAAGGAGAGAAAAAGCACCGTGCATGCCGATTGGTGGAAGT
AAGGTGGTACGATCGTGCCTTATTAGGAAGGCAACAGACGGGTCTGACATGGATTGGACGAACCACTGAA
TTGCCGCATTGCAGAGATATTGTATTTAAGTGCCTAGCTCGATACATAAACGGGTCTCTCTGGTTAGACC
AGATCTGAGCCTGGGAGCTCTCTGGCTAACTAGGGAACCCACTGCTTAAGCCTCAATAAAGCTTGCCTTG
AGTGCTTCAAGTAGTGTGTGCCCGTCTGTTGTGTGACTCTGGTAACTAGAGATCCCTCAGACCCTTTTAG
TCAGTGTGGAAAATCTCTAGCAGTGGCGCCCGAACAGGGACTTGAAAGCGAAAGGGAAACCAGAGGAGCT
CTCTCGACGCAGGACTCGGCTTGCTGAAGCGCGCACGGCAAGAGGCGAGGGGCGGCGACTGGTGAGTACG
CCAAAAATTTTGACTAGCGGAGGCTAGAAGGAGAGAGATGGGTGCGAGAGCGTCAGTATTAAGCGGGGGA
GAATTAGATCGCGATGGGAAAAAATTCGGTTAAGGCCAGGGGGAAAGAAAAAATATAAATTAAAACATAT
AGTATGGGCAAGCAGGGAGCTAGAACGATTCGCAGTTAATCCTGGCCTGTTAGAAACATCAGAAGGCTGT
AGACAAATACTGGGACAGCTACAACCATCCCTTCAGACAGGATCAGAAGAACTTAGATCATTATATAATA
CAGTAGCAACCCTCTATTGTGTGCATCAAAGGATAGAGATAAAAGACACCAAGGAAGCTTTAGACAAGAT
AGAGGAAGAGCAAAACAAAAGTAAGACCACCGCACAGCAAGCGGCCGCTGATCTTCAGACCTGGAGGAGG
AGATATGAGGGACAATTGGAGAAGTGAATTATATAAATATAAAGTAGTAAAAATTGAACCATTAGGAGTA
GCACCCACCAAGGCAAAGAGAAGAGTGGTGCAGAGAGAAAAAAGAGCAGTGGGAATAGGAGCTTTGTTCC
TTGGGTTCTTGGGAGCAGCAGGAAGCACTATGGGCGCAGCGTCAATGACGCTGACGGTACAGGCCAGACA
ATTATTGTCTGGTATAGTGCAGCAGCAGAACAATTTGCTGAGGGCTATTGAGGCGCAACAGCATCTGTTG
CAACTCACAGTCTGGGGCATCAAGCAGCTCCAGGCAAGAATCCTGGCTGTGGAAAGATACCTAAAGGATC
AACAGCTCCTGGGGATTTGGGGTTGCTCTGGAAAACTCATTTGCACCACTGCTGTGCCTTGGAATGCTAG
TTGGAGTAATAAATCTCTGGAACAGATTTGGAATCACACGACCTGGATGGAGTGGGACAGAGAAATTAAC
AATTACACAAGCTTAATACACTCCTTAATTGAAGAATCGCAAAACCAGCAAGAAAAGAATGAACAAGAAT
TATTGGAATTAGATAAATGGGCAAGTTTGTGGAATTGGTTTAACATAACAAATTGGCTGTGGTATATAAA
ATTATTCATAATGATAGTAGGAGGCTTGGTAGGTTTAAGAATAGTTTTTGCTGTACTTTCTATAGTGAAT
AGAGTTAGGCAGGGATATTCACCATTATCGTTTCAGACCCACCTCCCAACCCCGAGGGGACCCAGAGAGG
GCCTATTTCCCATGATTCCTTCATATTTGCATATACGATACAAGGCTGTTAGAGAGATAATTAGAATTAA
TTTGACTGTAAACACAAAGATATTAGTACAAAATACGTGACGTAGAAAGTAATAATTTCTTGGGTAGTTT
GCAGTTTTAAAATTATGTTTTAAAATGGACTATCATATGCTTACCGTAACTTGAAAGTATTTCGATTTCT
TGGCTTTATATATCTTGTGGAAAGGACGAAACACCGCAGCGGCTGCCGGAACACTGGTTTTAGAGCTAGA
AATAGCAAGTTAAAATAAGGCTAGTCCGTTATCAACTTGAAAAAGTGGCACCGAGTCGGTGCTTTTTTAA
GCTTGGCGTAACTAGATCTTGAGACAAATGGCAGTATTCATCCACAATTTTAAAAGAAAAGGGGGGATTG
GGGGGTACAGTGCAGGGGAAAGAATAGTAGACATAATAGCAACAGACATACAAACTAAAGAATTACAAAA
ACAAATTACAAAAATTCAAAATTTTCGGGTTTATTACAGGGACAGCAGAGATCCACTTTGGCGCCGGCTC
GAGGGGG
Features (pLannotate 1.2.2; 29 found; start..end, strand, type, name):
     14..80      +  CDS            small t antigen (fragment): SV40 (simian virus 40) small t antigen
    106..317     +  promoter       EF-1α core promoter: core promoter for human elongation factor EF-1α
    318..1256    +  intron         EF-1α intron A: intron upstream of the start codon of human EF-1α
   1278..1877    +  CDS            PuroR (fragment): puromycin N-acetyltransferase; pac from Streptomyces; confers resistance to puromycin
   1893..2481    +  misc_feature   WPRE: woodchuck hepatitis virus posttranscriptional regulatory element
   2532..2551    +  misc_feature   cPPT/CTS (fragment): central polypurine tract and central termination sequence of HIV-1
   2553..2786    +  LTR            3' LTR (ΔU3): self-inactivating 3' long terminal repeat (LTR) from HIV-1
   2864..2985    +  polyA_signal   SV40 poly(A) signal: SV40 polyadenylation signal
   3025..3160    +  rep_origin     SV40 ori: SV40 origin of replication
   3181..3199    -  promoter       T7 promoter: promoter for bacteriophage T7 RNA polymerase
   3207..3362    +  CDS            lacZα (fragment): LacZα fragment of β-galactosidase; lacZ fragment
   3367..3795    +  rep_origin     f1 ori (sequence partly withheld): f1 bacteriophage origin of replication; arrow indicates direction of (+) strand synthesis
   3848..3952    +  promoter       AmpR promoter: bla
   3953..4813    +  CDS            AmpR: β-lactamase; bla; confers resistance to ampicillin, carbenicillin, and related antibiotics
   4984..5572    +  rep_origin     ori: high-copy-number ColE1/pMB1/pBR322/pUC origin of replication
   5755..5847    +  CDS            lacI (fragment): lac repressor; lacI; The lac repressor binds to the lac operator to inhibit transcription in E. coli. This inhibition can be relieved by adding lactose or isopropyl-β-D-thiogalactopyranoside (IPTG).
   5860..5881    +  protein_bind   CAP binding site: CAP binding activates transcription in the presence of cAMP. E. coli catabolite activator protein
   5896..5926    +  promoter       lac promoter: promoter for the E. coli lac operon
   5934..5950    +  protein_bind   lac operator: The lac repressor binds to the lac operator to inhibit transcription in E. coli. This inhibition can be relieved by adding lactose or isopropyl-β-D-thiogalactopyranoside (IPTG). lac repressor encoded by lacI
   5995..6013    +  promoter       T3 promoter: promoter for bacteriophage T3 RNA polymerase
   6041..6267    +  promoter       RSV promoter: Rous sarcoma virus enhancer/promoter
   6268..6448    +  LTR            5' LTR (truncated): truncated 5' long terminal repeat (LTR) from HIV-1
   6495..6620    +  misc_feature   HIV-1 Ψ: packaging signal of human immunodeficiency virus type 1
   6604..6967    +  CDS            HIV-1 gag (fragment): gag protein from human immunodeficiency virus 1; gag
   7113..7346    +  misc_feature   RRE: The Rev response element (RRE) of HIV-1 allows for Rev-dependent mRNA export from the nucleus to the cytoplasm.
   7723..7749    +  CDS            Rev (fragment): human immunodeficiency virus 1 (HIV-1) Rev protein; rev; enhances nuclear export of unspliced and incompletely spliced viral mRNAs
   7753..7993    +  promoter       U6 promoter: RNA polymerase III promoter for human U6 snRNA
   8023..8098    +  misc_RNA       gRNA scaffold: guide RNA scaffold for the Streptococcus pyogenes CRISPR/Cas9 system
   8154..8271    +  misc_feature   cPPT/CTS: central polypurine tract and central termination sequence of HIV-1
