[The description below was written by a language model from this plasmid's Addgene catalogue record and pLannotate feature annotations shown in this document.]
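Description:
PIK3CD gRNA (BRDN0001146545) is a third-generation lentiviral CRISPR guide plasmid built on the lentiGuide-Puro backbone. It carries a single guide RNA directed against human PIK3CD, the gene encoding the p110δ catalytic subunit of PI3-kinase, and the guide was designed against the NM_005026.3 reference transcript. In E. coli the 8.3 kb plasmid is maintained at high copy through a ColE1/pUC-type origin and selected with ampicillin via β-lactamase. An f1 origin and remnants of a lac/T7/T3 cloning region are also present in the bacterial backbone.

The lentiviral cassette begins with an RSV promoter fused to a truncated HIV-1 5' LTR, which drives Tat-independent production of the viral genomic RNA in packaging cells. This is followed by the Ψ packaging signal with a partial gag sequence, the Rev response element for nuclear export, and a cPPT/CTS element. The cassette ends in a ΔU3 self-inactivating 3' LTR, with an SV40 polyadenylation signal and an SV40 origin downstream.

Within the transfer region, a human U6 RNA polymerase III promoter transcribes the PIK3CD-specific spacer joined to the Streptococcus pyogenes Cas9 guide scaffold. A separate EF-1α core promoter with its intron A expresses puromycin N-acetyltransferase for selection of transduced mammalian cells, and a WPRE enhances expression of that transcript.

The plasmid does not encode Cas9. It is meant to be used with a separate Cas9 vector such as lentiCas9-Blast, or in cells that already express Cas9, to disrupt PIK3CD. It belongs to a human kinome guide collection generated with optimized sgRNA design rules.
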