Addgene plasmid #76165: PIK3CD gRNA (BRDN0001146545)
Purpose: 3rd generation lentiviral gRNA plasmid targeting human PIK3CD
Depositing lab: John Doench & David Root. Depositing organization: Broad Institute. Publication: Optimized sgRNA design to maximize activity and minimize off-target effects of CRISPR-Cas9. Doench JG, Fusi N, Sullender M, Hegde M, Vaimberg EW, Donovan KF, Smith I, Tothova Z, Wilen C, Orchard R, Virgin HW, Listgarten J, Root DE. Nat Biotechnol. 2016 Jan 18. doi: 10.1038/nbt.3437. PubMed 26780180.
Backbone
  Vector backbone: lentiGuide-Puro
  Backbone manufacturer: Zhang Lab (Addgene plasmid # 52963)
  Vector type: Mammalian Expression, Lentiviral, CRISPR
  Selectable markers: Puromycin
Growth in bacteria
  Bacterial resistance: Ampicillin, 100 μg/mL
  Growth temperature: 37°C
  Growth strain: DH5alpha
  Copy number: High Copy
Gene/Insert
  Gene/Insert name: PIK3CD (alt names: PIK3CD; NM_005026.3)
  gRNA/shRNA sequence: CAGCGGCTGCCGGAACACTG
  Species: H. sapiens (human)
  Entrez Gene: PIK3CD (a.k.a. APDS, IMD14, IMD14A, IMD14B, P110DELTA, PI3K, ROCHIS, p110D)
  Promoter: hU6
  Cloning method: Unknown
  Sequencing primers: 5′ U6-F; 3′ pS2-R
Terms and licenses: Academic/Nonprofit Terms; Industry Terms: Not Available to Industry
Depositor comments: The gRNA was designed to target the following Genbank reference sequence(s): NM_005026.3. Note that this plasmid does NOT contain Cas9. It should be used in conjunction with lentiCas9-Blast (Addgene #52962) or otherwise with cell lines already expressing Cas9. Browse the full kinome gRNA library at http://www.addgene.org/pooled-library/broadgpp-human-kinome/ or visit http://www.broadinstitute.org/rnai/public/ for detailed protocols and information.
How to cite: PIK3CD gRNA (BRDN0001146545) was a gift from John Doench & David Root (Addgene plasmid # 76165 ; http://n2t.net/addgene:76165 ; RRID:Addgene_76165)
