>Addgene plasmid #76165 | PIK3CD gRNA (BRDN0001146545) | depositor partial sequence | sequence record 143625 | Target Sequence
CAGCGGCTGCCGGAACACTG
