>Addgene plasmid #76165 | PIK3CD gRNA (BRDN0001146545) | addgene partial sequence | sequence record 185311 | hU6-F
ACGTAGAAAGTAATAATTTCTTGGGTAGTTTGCAGTTTTAAAATTATGTTTTAAAATGGACTATCATATG
CTTACCGTAACTTGAAAGTATTTCGATTTCTTGGCTTTATATATCTTGTGGAAAGGACGAAACACCGCAG
CGGCTGCCGGAACACTGGTTTTAGAGCTAGAAATAGCAAGTTAAAATAAGGCTAGTCCGTTATCAACTTG
AAAAAGTGGCACCGAGTCGGTGCTTTTTTAAGCTTGGCGTAACTAGATCTTGAGACAAATGGCAGTATTC
ATCCACAATTTTAAAAGAAAAGGGGGGATTGGGGGGTACAGTGCAGGGGAAAGAATAGTAGACATAATAG
CAACAGACATACAAACTAAAGAATTACAAAAACAAATTACAAAAATTCAAAATTTTCGGGTTTATTACAG
GGACAGCAGAGATCCACTTTGGCGCCGGCTCGAGGGGGCCCGGGTGCAAAGATGGATAAAGTTTTAAACA
GAGAGGAATCTTTGCAGCTAATGGACCTTCTAGGTCTTGAAAGGAGTGGGAATTGGCTCCGGTGCCCGTC
AGTGGGCAGA
